>Addgene plasmid #45980 | pOSIP-CH (CamR, HK022) | addgene full sequence | sequence record 292133 | Addgene NGS Result
GAATTCGAGCTCGGTACCCGGGGATCCTCTAGAGGGCTTACTAAAAGCCAGATAACAGTATGCGTATTTG
CGCGCTGATTTTTGCGGTATAAGAATATATACTGATATGTATACCCGAAGTATGTCAAAAAGAGGTATGC
TATGCAGTTTAAGGTTTACACCTATAAAAGAGAGAGCCGTTATCGTCTGTTTGTGGATGTACAGAGTGAT
ATTATTGACACGCCCGGGCGACGGATGGTGATCCCCCTGGCCAGTGCACGTCTGCTGTCAGATAAAGTCT
CCCGTGAACTTTACCCGGTGGTGCATATCGGGGATGAAAGCTGGCGCATGATGACCACCGATATGGCCAG
TGTGCCGGTCTCCGTTATCGGGGAAGAAGTGGCTGATCTCAGCCACCGCGAAAATGACATCAAAAACGCC
ATTAACCTGATGTTCTGGGGAATATAATAACCCGTAGAAAAGATCAAAAGATCTTCTTGAGATCCTTTTT
TTCTGCGCGTAATCTGCTACTTGCAAACAAAAAAACCACCGCTACCAGCGGTGGTTTGTTTGCCGGATCA
AGAGCTACCAACTCTTTTTCCGAAGGTAACTGGCTTTAGCAGAGCGCAGATACCAAATACTGTCCTTCTA
GTGTAGCCGTAGTTAGGCCACCACTTCAAGAACTCTGTAGCACCGCCTACATACCTCGCTCTGCTAATCC
TGTTACCAGTGGCTGCTGCCAGTGGCGATAAGTCGTGTCTTACCGGGTTGGACTCAAGACGATAGTTACC
GGATAAGGCGCAGCGGTCGGGCTGAACGGGGGGTTCGTGCACACAGCCCAGCTTGGAGCGAACGACCTAC
ACCGAACTGAGATACCTACAGCGTGAGCTATGAGAAAGCGCCACGCTTCCCGAAGGGAGAAAGGCGGACA
GGTATCCGGTAAGCGGCAGGGTCGGAACAGGAGAGCGCACGAGGGAGCTTCCAGGGGGAAACGCCTGGTA
TCTTTATAGTCCTGTCGGGTTTCGCCACCTCTGACTTGAGCGTCGATTTTTGTGATGCTCGTCAGGGGGG
CGGAGCCTATGGAAAAACGCCAGCAACGCGGCCTTTTTACGGTTCCTGGCCTTTTGCTGGCCTTTTGCTC
ACATTACTAGTAGCGGCCGCTGCAGGCATGCCTCGAGATGCATGGCGCCTAACCTAAACTGACAGGCATC
AAATTAAGCAGAAGGCCATCCTGACGGATGGCCTTTTTGCGTTTCGAACAATTGAAAAAACCTCGCGCCT
TACCTGTTGAGTAATAGTCAAAAGCCTCCGGTCGGAGGCTTTTGACTTTCTGCTTACTGAATTTCGGTGG
TGCCGTTAATTAACCGGTGGGCCCTCATGATAATAATGGTTTCTTAGACGTCCGAAGTTCCTATTCTCTA
GAAAGTATAGGAACTTCCCTAGGTCAGCCAAACGTCTCTTCAGGCCACTGACTAGCGATAACTTTCCCCA
CAACGGAACAACTCTCATTGCATGGGATCATTGGGTACTGTGGGTTTAGTGGTTGTAAAAACACCTGACC
GCTATCCCTGATCAGTTTCTTGAAGGTAAACTCATCACCCCCAAGTCTGGCTATGCAGAAATCACCTGGC
TCAACAGCCTGCTCAGGGTCAACGAGAATTAACATTCCGTCAGGAAAGCTTGGCTTGGAGCCTGTTGGTG
CGGTCATGGAATTACCTTCAACCTCAAGCCAGAATGCAGAATCACTGGCTTTTTTGGTTGTGCTTACCCA
TCTCTCCGCATCACCTTTGGTAAAGGTTCTAAGCTTAGGTGAGAACATCCCTGCCTGAACATGAGAAAAA
ACAGGGTACTCATACTCACTTCTAAGTGACGGCTGCATACTAACCGCTTCATACATCTCGTAGATTTCTC
TGGCGATTGAAGGGCTAAATTCTTCAACGCTAACTTTGAGAATTTTTGTAAGCAATGCGGCGTTATAAGC
ATTTAATGCATTGATGCCATTAAATAAAGCACCAACGCCTGACTGCCCCATCCCCATCTTGTCTGCGACA
GATTCCTGGGATAAGCCAAGTTCATTTTTCTTTTTTTCATAAATTGCTTTAAGGCGACGTGCGTCCTCAA
GCTGCTCTTGTGTTAATGGTTTCTTTTTTGTGCTCATACGTTAAATCTATCACCGCAAGGGATAAATATC
TAACACCGTGCGTGTTGACTATTTTACCTCTGGCGGTGATAATGGTTGCATGTACTAAGGAGGTTGTATA
CGCGTGTAGCCTTTTGAAGAGGATCAGAAATGGGAAGAAGGCGAAGTCATGAGCGCCGGGATTTACCCCC
TAACCTTTATATAAGAAACAATGGATATTACTGCTACAGGGACCCAAGGACGGGTAAAGAGTTTGGATTA
GGCCGAGACAGGCGAATCGCAATCACTGAAGCTATACAGGCCAACATTGAGTTGCTATCCGGGAACAGGC
GTGAGTCACTGATAGACAGAATTAAAGGCGCTGACGCAATCACTCTTCATGCGTGGCTTGACCGATATGA
AACAATCCTCAGCGAGAGGGGTATCAGGCCGAAAACTCTACTCGACTACGCCAGCAAAATCAGAGCAATC
CGAAGAAAATTGCCGGACAAACCGCTCGCTGACATATCAACGAAAGAGGTGGCAGCAATGCTAAACACCT
ACGTAGCAGAAGGCAAATCGGCTTCCGCAAAATTGATCAGGTCAACCCTTGTTGACGTTTTTCGTGAGGC
AATAGCCGAGGGGCATGTGGCTACGAATCCGGTAACAGCAACCCGCACAGCAAAATCAGAAGTAAGGCGT
TCAAGACTGACAGCTAATGAATATGTCGCGATATACCATGCAGCCGAACCGCTCCCAATCTGGCTGAGAC
TGGCAATGGATTTGGCTGTCGTTACAGGGCAGAGAGTAGGCGATTTGTGCAGAATGAAATGGTCAGACAT
AAACGACAACCATCTTCACATTGAACAGAGTAAAACAGGGGCTAAACTCGCCATTCCACTAACGCTAACG
ATTGACGCGCTCAATATCTCATTGGCTGATACACTACAGCAATGCAGGGAGGCCAGCAGCAGTGAAACTA
TAATCGCATCAAAGCATCACGATCCGCTTTCCCCGAAAACAGTATCAAAGTATTTTACAAAGGCGAGAAA
TGCATCTGGACTCTCATTTGATGGAAACCCGCCAACATTCCATGAACTGCGTAGCCTGTCAGCGAGGCTA
TACCGGAACCAGATTGGCGATAAGTTTGCTCAACGTCTTCTCGGGCATAAATCAGATTCAATGGCGGCGC
GGTATAGGGACAGCCGTGGACGGGAATGGGACAAAATTGAAATCGACAAATGATTTTATTTTGACTAATA
ATGACCTACTTACCATGGGTATGGACAGTTTTCCCTTTGATATGTAACGCACGTTGTGGATATCTGGCGA
AAATGAGACGTTGATCGGCACGTAAGAGGTTCCAACTTTCACCATAATGAAATAAGATCACTACCGGGCG
TATTTTTTGAGTTATCGAGATTTTCAGGAGCTAAGGAAGCTAAAATGGAGAAAAAAATCACTGGATATAC
CACCGTTGATATATCCCAATGGCATCGTAAAGAACATTTTGAGGCATTTCAGTCAGTTGCTCAATGTACC
TATAACCAGACCGTTCAGCTGGATATTACGGCCTTTTTAAAGACCGTAAAGAAAAATAAGCACAAGTTTT
ATCCGGCCTTTATTCACATTCTTGCCCGCCTGATGAATGCTCATCCGGAATTCCGTATGGCAATGAAAGA
CGGTGAGCTGGTGATATGGGATAGTGTTCACCCTTGTTACACCGTTTTCCATGAGCAAACTGAAACGTTT
TCATCGCTCTGGAGTGAATACCACGACGATTTCCGGCAGTTTCTACACATATATTCGCAAGATGTGGCGT
GTTACGGTGAAAACCTGGCCTATTTCCCTAAAGGGTTTATTGAGAATATGTTTTTCGTCTCAGCCAATCC
CTGGGTGAGTTTCACCAGTTTTGATTTAAACGTGGCCAATATGGACAACTTCTTCGCCCCCGTTTTCACC
ATGGGCAAATATTATACGCAAGGCGACAAGGTGCTGATGCCGCTGGCGATTCAGGTTCATCATGCCGTTT
GTGATGGCTTCCATGTCGGCAGAATGCTTAATGAATTACAACAGTACTGCGATGAGTGGCAGGGCGGGGC
GTAATTTGATATCGAGCTCGCTTGGACTCCTGTTGATAGATCCAGTAATGACCTCAGAACTCCATCTGGA
TTTGTTCAGAACGCTCGGTTGCCGCCGGGCGTTTTTTATTGGTGAGAATCCAAGCGTCGACCTAGTGCGG
CCGCAAGATCCGGCCACGATGCGTCCGGCGTAGAGGATCTGAAGATCAGCAGTTCAACCTGTTGATAGTA
CGTACTAAGCTCTCATGTTTCACGTACTAAGCTCTCATGTTTAACGTACTAAGCTCTCATGTTTAACGAA
CTAAACCCTCATGGCTAACGTACTAAGCTCTCATGGCTAACGTACTAAGCTCTCATGTTTCACGTACTAA
GCTCTCATGTTTGAACAATAAAATTAATATAAATCAGCAACTTAAATAGCCTCTAAGGTTTTAAGTTTTA
TAAGAAAAAAAAGAATATATAAGGCTTTTAAAGCTTTTAAGGTTTAACGGTTGTGGACAACAAGCCAGGG
ATGTAACGCACTGAGAAGCCCTTAGAGCCTCTCAAAGCAATTTTGAGTGACACAGGAACACTTAACGGCT
GACATGGGAATTAGGAAGTTCCTATTCCGAAGTTCCTATTCTCTAGAAAGTATAGGAACTTCCATATGCC
ATGGGACAAAATTGAAATCGACAAATGATTTTATTTTGACTAATAATGACCTACTTACATTAATTTACTG
ATAATTAAAGAGATTTTAAATATACAACTTATTCACCTAAAGGATGACAAAATAACATTAATCACTTAAA
AATCATCGCATTACACTAATCTGTGGTTAAATGATAGACTACATAATGCGACAAAACGCAACATATCCAG
TCACTATGAATCAACTACTTAGATAGTATTAGTGACCTGAGACAGAGCATTAGCTAGCTTCTTCGTCTGT
TTCTACTGGTATTGGCACAAACCTGATTCCAATTTGAGCAAGGCTATGTGCCATCTCGATACTCGTTCTT
AACTCAACAGAAGATGCTTTGTGCATACAGCCCCTCGTTTATTATTTATCTCCTCAGCCAGCCGCTGTGC
TTTCAGTGGATTTCGGATAACAGAAAGGCCGGGAAATACCCAGCCTCGCTTTGTAACGGAGTAGAGACGA
AAGTGATTGCGCCTACCCGGATATTATCGTGAGGATGCGTCATCGCCATTAATTCACTGATCAGTGATAA
GCTGTCAAACATGAGAATTGATCCGGCTGCCTCGCGCGTTTCGGTGATGACGGTGAAAACCTCTGACACA
TGCAGCTCCCGGAGACGGTCACAGCTTGTCTGTAAGCGGATGCCGGGAGCAGACAAGCCCGTCAGGGCGC
GTCAGCGGGTGTTGGCGGGTGTCGGGGCGCAGCCATGACCCAGTCACGTAGCGATAGCGGAGTGTATGCT
GCACATGACATTAACCTATAAAAATAGGCGTATCACGAGGCCCTTTCGTCTTCAAGAATTAATTCCCAAT
TCCCCAGGCATCAAATAAAACGAAAGGCTCAGTCGAAAGACTGGGCCTTTCGTTTTATCTGTTGTTTGTC
GGTGAACGCTCTCCTGAGTAGGACAAATCCGCCGGGAGCGGATTTGAACGTTGCGAAGCAACGGCCCGGA
GGGTGGCGGGCAGGACGCCCGCCATAAACTGCCAGGAATTAATTCCCCAGGCATCAAATAAAACGAAAGG
CTCAGTCGAAAGACTGGGCCTTTCGTTTTATCTGTTGTTTGTCGGTGAACGCTCTCCTGAGTAGGACAAA
TCCGCCGGGAGCGGATTTGAACGTTGCGAAGCAACGGCCCGGAGGGTGGCGGGCAGGACGCCCGCCATAA
ACTGCCAGGAATTAATTCCCCAGGCATCAAATAAAACGAAAGGCTCAGTCGAAAGACTGGGCCTTTCGTT
TTATCTGTTGTTTGTCGGTGAACGCTCTCCTGAGTAGGACAAATCCGCCGGGAGCGGATTTGAACGTTGC
GAAGCAACGGCCCGGAGGGTGGCGGGCAGGACGCCCGCCATAAACTGCCAGGAATTGGGGATCG
Features (pLannotate 1.2.2; 22 found; start..end, strand, type, name):
      1..34      +  misc_feature   MCS (fragment): pUC18/19 multiple cloning site
     35..110     +  intron         PDK intron (fragment): pdk; modified pyruvate orthophosphate dikinase intron from Flaveria trinervia 3.0
    142..444     +  CDS            ccdB: CCDB_ECOLI - Also known as G, letB, letD. Experimental evidence at protein level: Swiss-Prot protein existence level 1. Toxic component of a type II toxin-antitoxin (TA) system, functioning in plasmid maintainence. Responsible for the post- segregational killing (PSK) of plasmid-free cells, also referred to as a plasmid addiction system. Half-life of over 2 hours. Cell killing by CcdB is accompanied by filamentation, defects in chromosome and plasmid segregation, defects in cell division, formation of anucleate cells, decreased DNA synthesis and plasmid loss. Interferes with the activity of DN
    477..1065    +  rep_origin     ori: high-copy-number ColE1/pMB1/pBR322/pUC origin of replication
   1125..1145    +  misc_feature   BioBrick suffix: universal suffix for all parts
   1200..1227    +  terminator     rrnB T2 terminator: transcription terminator T2 from the E. coli rrnB gene
   1276..1307    -  terminator     tonB terminator: bidirectional E. coli tonB-P14 transcription terminator
   1384..1417    +  protein_bind   FRT (minimal): supports FLP-mediated excision but not integration (Turan and Bode, 2011) FLP recombinase from the Saccharomyces cerevisiae 2μ plasmid
   1424..2137    -  CDS            λ repressor (ts): temperature-sensitive variant of the phage λ repressor; cIts; thermosensitivity is conferred by the A67T mutation
   2270..3343    +  CDS            HK022 integrase: integrase from phage HK022; int
   3442..3544    +  promoter       cat promoter: promoter of the E. coli cat gene encoding chloramphenicol acetyltransferase
   3545..4204    +  CDS            CmR: chloramphenicol acetyltransferase; cat; confers resistance to chloramphenicol
   4225..4319    +  terminator     lambda t0 terminator: transcription terminator from phage lambda
   4376..4764    +  rep_origin     R6K γ ori: γ replication origin from E. coli plasmid R6K; requires the R6K initiator protein pi for replication
   4775..4822    +  protein_bind   FRT: FLP-mediated recombination occurs in the 8-bp core sequence TCTAGAAA (Turan and Bode, 2011). FLP recombinase from the Saccharomyces cerevisiae 2μ plasmid
   4852..5078    -  protein_bind   HK022 attP: attP; attachment site of phage HK022 HK022 integrase
   5113..5359    -  terminator     λ tL3 terminator: transcription terminator tL3 from phage λ
   5416..5456    +  CDS            rop (fragment): Rop protein, which maintains plasmids at low copy number; rop
   5558..5597    +  misc_feature   bom (fragment): basis of mobility region from pBR322
   5682..5768    +  terminator     rrnB T1 terminator: Escherichia coli rrnB; transcription terminator T1 from the E. coli rrnB gene
   5865..5951    +  terminator     rrnB T1 terminator: Escherichia coli rrnB; transcription terminator T1 from the E. coli rrnB gene
   6048..6134    +  terminator     rrnB T1 terminator: Escherichia coli rrnB; transcription terminator T1 from the E. coli rrnB gene
