>Addgene plasmid #45980 | pOSIP-CH (CamR, HK022) | analyzer sequence | sequence record 64639
GAATTCGAGCTCGGTACCCGGGGATCCTCTAGAGGGCTTACTAAAAGCCAGATAACAGTATGCGTATTTG
CGCGCTGATTTTTGCGGTATAAGAATATATACTGATATGTATACCCGAAGTATGTCAAAAAGAGGTATGC
TATGCAGTTTAAGGTTTACACCTATAAAAGAGAGAGCCGTTATCGTCTGTTTGTGGATGTACAGAGTGAT
ATTATTGACACGCCCGGGCGACGGATGGTGATCCCCCTGGCCAGTGCACGTCTGCTGTCAGATAAAGTCT
CCCGTGAACTTTACCCGGTGGTGCATATCGGGGATGAAAGCTGGCGCATGATGACCACCGATATGGCCAG
TGTGCCGGTCTCCGTTATCGGGGAAGAAGTGGCTGATCTCAGCCACCGCGAAAATGACATCAAAAACGCC
ATTAACCTGATGTTCTGGGGAATATAATAACCCGTAGAAAAGATCAAAAGATCTTCTTGAGATCCTTTTT
TTCTGCGCGTAATCTGCTACTTGCAAACAAAAAAACCACCGCTACCAGCGGTGGTTTGTTTGCCGGATCA
AGAGCTACCAACTCTTTTTCCGAAGGTAACTGGCTTTAGCAGAGCGCAGATACCAAATACTGTCCTTCTA
GTGTAGCCGTAGTTAGGCCACCACTTCAAGAACTCTGTAGCACCGCCTACATACCTCGCTCTGCTAATCC
TGTTACCAGTGGCTGCTGCCAGTGGCGATAAGTCGTGTCTTACCGGGTTGGACTCAAGACGATAGTTACC
GGATAAGGCGCAGCGGTCGGGCTGAACGGGGGGTTCGTGCACACAGCCCAGCTTGGAGCGAACGACCTAC
ACCGAACTGAGATACCTACAGCGTGAGCTATGAGAAAGCGCCACGCTTCCCGAAGGGAGAAAGGCGGACA
GGTATCCGGTAAGCGGCAGGGTCGGAACAGGAGAGCGCACGAGGGAGCTTCCAGGGGGAAACGCCTGGTA
TCTTTATAGTCCTGTCGGGTTTCGCCACCTCTGACTTGAGCGTCGATTTTTGTGATGCTCGTCAGGGGGG
CGGAGCCTATGGAAAAACGCCAGCAACGCGGCCTTTTTACGGTTCCTGGCCTTTTGCTGGCCTTTTGCTC
ACATTACTAGTAGCGGCCGCTGCAGGCATGCCTCGAGATGCATGGCGCCTAACCTAAACTGACAGGCATC
AAATTAAGCAGAAGGCCATCCTGACGGATGGCCTTTTTGCGTTTCGAACAATTGAAAAAACCTCGCGCCT
TACCTGTTGAGTAATAGTCAAAAGCCTCCGGTCGGAGGCTTTTGACTTTCTGCTTACTGAATTTCGGTGG
TGCCGTTAATTAACCGGTGGGCCCTCATGATAATAATGGTTTCTTAGACGTCCGAAGTTCCTATTCTCTA
GAAAGTATAGGAACTTCCCTAGGTCAGCCAAACGTCTCTTCAGGCCACTGACTAGCGATAACTTTCCCCA
CAACGGAACAACTCTCATTGCATGGGATCATTGGGTACTGTGGGTTTAGTGGTTGTAAAAACACCTGACC
GCTATCCCTGATCAGTTTCTTGAAGGTAAACTCATCACCCCCAAGTCTGGCTATGCAGAAATCACCTGGC
TCAACAGCCTGCTCAGGGTCAACGAGAATTAACATTCCGTCAGGAAAGCTTGGCTTGGAGCCTGTTGGTG
CGGTCATGGAATTACCTTCAACCTCAAGCCAGAATGCAGAATCACTGGCTTTTTTGGTTGTGCTTACCCA
TCTCTCCGCATCACCTTTGGTAAAGGTTCTAAGCTTAGGTGAGAACATCCCTGCCTGAACATGAGAAAAA
ACAGGGTACTCATACTCACTTCTAAGTGACGGCTGCATACTAACCGCTTCATACATCTCGTAGATTTCTC
TGGCGATTGAAGGGCTAAATTCTTCAACGCTAACTTTGAGAATTTTTGTAAGCAATGCGGCGTTATAAGC
ATTTAATGCATTGATGCCATTAAATAAAGCACCAACGCCTGACTGCCCCATCCCCATCTTGTCTGCGACA
GATTCCTGGGATAAGCCAAGTTCATTTTTCTTTTTTTCATAAATTGCTTTAAGGCGACGTGCGTCCTCAA
GCTGCTCTTGTGTTAATGGTTTCTTTTTTGTGCTCATACGTTAAATCTATCACCGCAAGGGATAAATATC
TAACACCGTGCGTGTTGACTATTTTACCTCTGGCGGTGATAATGGTTGCATGTACTAAGGAGGTTGTATA
CGCGTGTAGCCTTTTGAAGAGGATCAGAAATGGGAAGAAGGCGAAGTCATGAGCGCCGGGATTTACCCCC
TAACCTTTATATAAGAAACAATGGATATTACTGCTACAGGGACCCAAGGACGGGTAAAGAGTTTGGATTA
GGCCGAGACAGGCGAATCGCAATCACTGAAGCTATACAGGCCAACATTGAGTTGCTATCCGGGAACAGGC
GTGAGTCACTGATAGACAGAATTAAAGGCGCTGACGCAATCACTCTTCATGCGTGGCTTGACCGATATGA
AACAATCCTCAGCGAGAGGGGTATCAGGCCGAAAACTCTACTCGACTACGCCAGCAAAATCAGAGCAATC
CGAAGAAAATTGCCGGACAAACCGCTCGCTGACATATCAACGAAAGAGGTGGCAGCAATGCTAAACACCT
ACGTAGCAGAAGGCAAATCGGCTTCCGCAAAATTGATCAGGTCAACCCTTGTTGACGTTTTTCGTGAGGC
AATAGCCGAGGGGCATGTGGCTACGAATCCGGTAACAGCAACCCGCACAGCAAAATCAGAAGTAAGGCGT
TCAAGACTGACAGCTAATGAATATGTCGCGATATACCATGCAGCCGAACCGCTCCCAATCTGGCTGAGAC
TGGCAATGGATTTGGCTGTCGTTACAGGGCAGAGAGTAGGCGATTTGTGCAGAATGAAATGGTCAGACAT
AAACGACAACCATCTTCACATTGAACAGAGTAAAACAGGGGCTAAACTCGCCATTCCACTAACGCTAACG
ATTGACGCGCTCAATATCTCATTGGCTGATACACTACAGCAATGCAGGGAGGCCAGCAGCAGTGAAACTA
TAATCGCATCAAAGCATCACGATCCGCTTTCCCCGAAAACAGTATCAAAGTATTTTACAAAGGCGAGAAA
TGCATCTGGACTCTCATTTGATGGAAACCCGCCAACATTCCATGAACTGCGTAGCCTGTCAGCGAGGCTA
TACCGGAACCAGATTGGCGATAAGTTTGCTCAACGTCTTCTCGGGCATAAATCAGATTCAATGGCGGCGC
GGTATAGGGACAGCCGTGGACGGGAATGGGACAAAATTGAAATCGACAAATGATTTTATTTTGACTAATA
ATGACCTACTTACCATGGGTATGGACAGTTTTCCCTTTGATATGTAACGCACGTTGTGGATATCTGGCGA
AAATGAGACGTTGATCGGCACGTAAGAGGTTCCAACTTTCACCATAATGAAATAAGATCACTACCGGGCG
TATTTTTTGAGTTATCGAGATTTTCAGGAGCTAAGGAAGCTAAAATGGAGAAAAAAATCACTGGATATAC
CACCGTTGATATATCCCAATGGCATCGTAAAGAACATTTTGAGGCATTTCAGTCAGTTGCTCAATGTACC
TATAACCAGACCGTTCAGCTGGATATTACGGCCTTTTTAAAGACCGTAAAGAAAAATAAGCACAAGTTTT
ATCCGGCCTTTATTCACATTCTTGCCCGCCTGATGAATGCTCATCCGGAATTCCGTATGGCAATGAAAGA
CGGTGAGCTGGTGATATGGGATAGTGTTCACCCTTGTTACACCGTTTTCCATGAGCAAACTGAAACGTTT
TCATCGCTCTGGAGTGAATACCACGACGATTTCCGGCAGTTTCTACACATATATTCGCAAGATGTGGCGT
GTTACGGTGAAAACCTGGCCTATTTCCCTAAAGGGTTTATTGAGAATATGTTTTTCGTCTCAGCCAATCC
CTGGGTGAGTTTCACCAGTTTTGATTTAAACGTGGCCAATATGGACAACTTCTTCGCCCCCGTTTTCACC
ATGGGCAAATATTATACGCAAGGCGACAAGGTGCTGATGCCGCTGGCGATTCAGGTTCATCATGCCGTCT
GTGATGGCTTCCATGTCGGCAGAATGCTTAATGAATTACAACAGTACTGCGATGAGTGGCAGGGCGGGGC
GTAATTTGATATCGAGCTCGCTTGGACTCCTGTTGATAGATCCAGTAATGACCTCAGAACTCCATCTGGA
TTTGTTCAGAACGCTCGGTTGCCGCCGGGCGTTTTTTATTGGTGAGAATCCAAGCGTCGACCTAGTGCGG
CCGCAAGATCCGGCCACGATGCGTCCGGCGTAGAGGATCTGAAGATCAGCAGTTCAACCTGTTGATAGTA
CGTACTAAGCTCTCATGTTTCACGTACTAAGCTCTCATGTTTAACGTACTAAGCTCTCATGTTTAACGAA
CTAAACCCTCATGGCTAACGTACTAAGCTCTCATGGCTAACGTACTAAGCTCTCATGTTTCACGTACTAA
GCTCTCATGTTTGAACAATAAAATTAATATAAATCAGCAACTTAAATAGCCTCTAAGGTTTTAAGTTTTA
TAAGAAAAAAAAGAATATATAAGGCTTTTAAAGCTTTTAAGGTTTAACGGTTGTGGACAACAAGCCAGGG
ATGTAACGCACTGAGAAGCCCTTAGAGCCTCTCAAAGCAATTTTGAGTGACACAGGAACACTTAACGGCT
GACATGGGAATTAGGAAGTTCCTATTCCGAAGTTCCTATTCTCTAGAAAGTATAGGAACTTCCATATGCC
ATGGGACAAAATTGAAATCGACAAATGATTTTATTTTGACTAATAATGACCTACTTACATTAATTTACTG
ATAATTAAAGAGATTTTAAATATACAACTTATTCACCTAAAGGATGACAAAATAACATTAATCACTTAAA
AATCATCGCATTACACTAATCTGTGGTTAAATGATAGACTACATAATGCGACAAAACGCAACATATCCAG
TCACTATGAATCAACTACTTAGATAGTATTAGTGACCTGAGACAGAGCATTAGCTAGCTTCTTCGTCTGT
TTCTACTGGTATTGGCACAAACCTGATTCCAATTTGAGCAAGGCTATGTGCCATCTCGATACTCGTTCTT
AACTCAACAGAAGATGCTTTGTGCATACAGCCCCTCGTTTATTATTTATCTCCTCAGCCAGCCGCTGTGC
TTTCAGTGGATTTCGGATAACAGAAAGGCCGGGAAATACCCAGCCTCGCTTTGTAACGGAGTAGAGACGA
AAGTGATTGCGCCTACCCGGATATTATCGTGAGGATGCGTCATCGCCATTAATTCACTGATCAGTGATAG
CTGTCAAACATGAGAATTGATCCGGCTGCCTCGCGCGTTTCGGTGATGACGGTGAAAACCTCTGACACAT
GCAGCTCCCGGAGACGGTCACAGCTTGTCTGTAAGCGGATGCCGGGAGCAGACAAGCCCGTCAGGGCGCG
TCAGCGGGTGTTGGCGGGTGTCGGGGCGCAGCCATGACCCAGTCACGTAGCGATAGCGGAGTGTATGCTG
CACATGACATTAACCTATAAAAATAGGCGTATCACGAGGCCCTTTCGTCTTCAAGAATTAATTCCCAATT
CCCCAGGCATCAAATAAAACGAAAGGCTCAGTCGAAAGACTGGGCCTTTCGTTTTATCTGTTGTTTGTCG
GTGAACGCTCTCCTGAGTAGGACAAATCCGCCGGGAGCGGATTTGAACGTTGCGAAGCAACGGCCCGGAG
GGTGGCGGGCAGGACGCCCGCCATAAACTGCCAGGAATTAATTCCCCAGGCATCAAATAAAACGAAAGGC
TCAGTCGAAAGACTGGGCCTTTCGTTTTATCTGTTGTTTGTCGGTGAACGCTCTCCTGAGTAGGACAAAT
CCGCCGGGAGCGGATTTGAACGTTGCGAAGCAACGGCCCGGAGGGTGGCGGGCAGGACGCCCGCCATAAA
CTGCCAGGAATTAATTCCCCAGGCATCAAATAAAACGAAAGGCTCAGTCGAAAGACTGGGCCTTTCGTTT
TATCTGTTGTTTGTCGGTGAACGCTCTCCTGAGTAGGACAAATCCGCCGGGAGCGGATTTGAACGTTGCG
AAGCAACGGCCCGGAGGGTGGCGGGCAGGACGCCCGCCATAAACTGCCAGGAATTGGGGATCG
Features (pLannotate 1.2.2; 22 found; start..end, strand, type, name):
      1..34      +  misc_feature   MCS (fragment): pUC18/19 multiple cloning site
     35..110     +  intron         PDK intron (fragment): pdk; modified pyruvate orthophosphate dikinase intron from Flaveria trinervia 3.0
    142..444     +  CDS            ccdB: CCDB_ECOLI - Also known as G, letB, letD. Experimental evidence at protein level: Swiss-Prot protein existence level 1. Toxic component of a type II toxin-antitoxin (TA) system, functioning in plasmid maintainence. Responsible for the post- segregational killing (PSK) of plasmid-free cells, also referred to as a plasmid addiction system. Half-life of over 2 hours. Cell killing by CcdB is accompanied by filamentation, defects in chromosome and plasmid segregation, defects in cell division, formation of anucleate cells, decreased DNA synthesis and plasmid loss. Interferes with the activity of DN
    477..1065    +  rep_origin     ori: high-copy-number ColE1/pMB1/pBR322/pUC origin of replication
   1125..1145    +  misc_feature   BioBrick suffix: universal suffix for all parts
   1200..1227    +  terminator     rrnB T2 terminator: transcription terminator T2 from the E. coli rrnB gene
   1276..1307    -  terminator     tonB terminator: bidirectional E. coli tonB-P14 transcription terminator
   1384..1417    +  protein_bind   FRT (minimal): supports FLP-mediated excision but not integration (Turan and Bode, 2011) FLP recombinase from the Saccharomyces cerevisiae 2μ plasmid
   1424..2137    -  CDS            λ repressor (ts): temperature-sensitive variant of the phage λ repressor; cIts; thermosensitivity is conferred by the A67T mutation
   2270..3343    +  CDS            HK022 integrase: integrase from phage HK022; int
   3442..3544    +  promoter       cat promoter: promoter of the E. coli cat gene encoding chloramphenicol acetyltransferase
   3545..4204    +  CDS            CmR: chloramphenicol acetyltransferase; cat; confers resistance to chloramphenicol
   4225..4319    +  terminator     lambda t0 terminator: transcription terminator from phage lambda
   4376..4764    +  rep_origin     R6K γ ori: γ replication origin from E. coli plasmid R6K; requires the R6K initiator protein pi for replication
   4775..4822    +  protein_bind   FRT: FLP-mediated recombination occurs in the 8-bp core sequence TCTAGAAA (Turan and Bode, 2011). FLP recombinase from the Saccharomyces cerevisiae 2μ plasmid
   4852..5078    -  protein_bind   HK022 attP: attP; attachment site of phage HK022 HK022 integrase
   5113..5359    -  terminator     λ tL3 terminator: transcription terminator tL3 from phage λ
   5415..5455    +  CDS            rop (fragment): Rop protein, which maintains plasmids at low copy number; rop
   5557..5596    +  misc_feature   bom (fragment): basis of mobility region from pBR322
   5681..5767    +  terminator     rrnB T1 terminator: Escherichia coli rrnB; transcription terminator T1 from the E. coli rrnB gene
   5864..5950    +  terminator     rrnB T1 terminator: Escherichia coli rrnB; transcription terminator T1 from the E. coli rrnB gene
   6047..6133    +  terminator     rrnB T1 terminator: Escherichia coli rrnB; transcription terminator T1 from the E. coli rrnB gene
