[The description below was written by a language model from this plasmid's Addgene catalogue record and pLannotate feature annotations shown in this document.]
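Description:
pOSIP-CH is an empty bacterial backbone from the pOSIP "one-step integration plasmid" series, designed so that cloning a DNA fragment and integrating it into the E. coli chromosome happen in a single step. It carries chloramphenicol resistance (cat promoter driving CmR, followed by the lambda t0 terminator). It also carries the integration machinery of phage HK022: the HK022 integrase gene and the HK022 attP attachment site, which recombines with the matching chromosomal attachment site. A temperature-sensitive λ repressor (cIts) lies divergently next to the integrase. The record notes that low-temperature growth keeps integrase expression repressed, which implies that integrase is induced by a temperature upshift.

The cloning region, marked by a pUC MCS fragment and a BioBrick suffix, holds a ccdB toxin gene together with a high-copy ColE1/pUC origin. The intact plasmid therefore has to be propagated in a ccdB-resistant strain. From the layout and the series' purpose, an insert would replace this ccdB–ori segment. That would leave only the R6K γ origin, which needs the pi protein and so cannot replicate in ordinary hosts, meaning chloramphenicol-resistant colonies should be chromosomal integrants. The record does not spell out this mechanism.

Two FRT sites flank the repressor, integrase, CmR and R6K module, so FLP recombinase can remove these parts after integration and leave the cargo behind. Terminators (rrnB T1 repeats, rrnB T2, tonB, λ tL3) surround the cloning site and insulate it from neighbouring transcription. Short hits to a PDK intron, rop and bom look like fragmentary annotation matches. The two sequence records (about 6.2 kb) are nearly identical and slightly shorter than the catalogued backbone size.
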