Addgene plasmid #45980: pOSIP-CH (CamR, HK022)
Purpose: (Empty Backbone)
Depositing lab: Drew Endy & Keith Shearwin. Depositing organization: Stanford University. Publication: One-step cloning and chromosomal integration of DNA. St-Pierre F, Cui L, Priest DG, Endy D, Dodd IB, Shearwin KE. ACS Synth Biol. 2013 Sep 20;2(9):537-41. doi: 10.1021/sb400021j. Epub 2013 May 20. PubMed 24050148.
Backbone
  Vector backbone: pOSIP
  Backbone size (bp): 6398
  Vector type: Bacterial Expression, Synthetic Biology
Growth in bacteria
  Bacterial resistance: Chloramphenicol, 25 μg/mL
  Growth temperature: 30°C
  Growth strain: DB3.1
  Growth instructions: Contains ccdB, so must be grown in a strain resistant to this product (e.g. DB3.1). Growth a 30C to repress expression of the integrase.
  Copy number: High Copy
Gene/Insert
  Sequencing primers: 5′ TAAACTGCCAGGAATTGGGGATC; 3′ GAAACGCAAAAAGGCCATCCGTC
Resource information
  A portion of this plasmid was derived from a plasmid made by: Plasmid was in part derived from: Haldimann, A. & Wanner, B. L. Conditional-replication, integration, excision, and retrieval plasmid-host systems for gene structure-function studies of bacteria. J. Bacteriol. 183, 6384–6393 (2001).
Terms and licenses: Academic/Nonprofit Terms; Industry Terms: Not Available to Industry
Depositor comments: Reference: St-Pierre F, Cui L et al., "One-step cloning and chromosomal integration of DNA", ACS Synthetic Biology, http://pubs.acs.org/doi/abs/10.1021/sb400021j
How to cite: pOSIP-CH (CamR, HK022) was a gift from Drew Endy & Keith Shearwin (Addgene plasmid # 45980 ; http://n2t.net/addgene:45980 ; RRID:Addgene_45980)
