>Addgene plasmid #45980 | pOSIP-CH (CamR, HK022) | addgene partial sequence | sequence record 66117 | CAT-R 5'-GCAACTGACTGAAATGCCTC-3'
ATGCCATTGGGATATATCAACGGTGGTATATCCAGTGATTTTTTTCTCCATTTTAGCTTCCTTAGCTCCT
GAAAATCTCGATAACTCAAAAAATACGCCCGGTAGTGATCTTATTTCATTATGGTGAAAGTTGGAACCTC
TTACGTGCCGATCAACGTCTCATTTTCGCCAGATATCCACAACGTGCGTTACATATCAAAGGGAAAACTG
TCCATACCCATGGTAAGTAGGTCATTATTAGTCAAAATAAAATCATTTGTCGATTTCAATTTTGTCCCAT
TCCCGTCCACGGCTGTCCCTATACCGCGCCGCCATTGAATCTGATTTATGCCCGAGAAGACGTTGAGCAA
ACTTATCGCCAATCTGGTTCCGGTATAGCCTCGCTGACAGGCTACGCAGTTCATGGAATGTTGGCGGGTT
TCCATCAAATGAGAGTCCAGATGCATTTCTCGCCTTTGTAAAATACTTTGATACTGTTTTCGGGGAAAGC
GGATCGTGATGCTTTGATGCGATTATAGTTTCACTGCTGCTGGCCTCCCTGCATTGCTGTAGTGTATCAG
CCAATGAGATATTGAGCGCGTCAATCGTTAGCGTTAGTGGAATGGCGAGTTTAGCCCCTGTTTTACTCTG
TTCAATGTGAAGATGGTTGTCGTTTATGTCTGACCATTTCATTCTGCACAAATCGCCTACTCTCTGCCCT
GTAACGACAGCCAAATCCATTGCCAGTCTCAGCCAGATTGGGAGCGGTTCGGCTGCATGGTATATCGCGA
CATATTCATTAGCTGTCAGTCTTGAACGCCTTACTTCTGATTTTGCTGTGCGGGTTGCTGTTACCGGATT
CGTAGCCACATGCCCCTCGGCTATTGCCTCACGAAAAACGTCAACAAGGGTTGACCTGATCAATTTTGCG
GA
