>Addgene plasmid #45980 | pOSIP-CH (CamR, HK022) | addgene partial sequence | sequence record 66119 | ccdb-rev 5'-ATATGCACCACCGGGTAAAG-3'
CTGACAGCAGACGTGCACTGGCCAGGGGGATCACCATCCGTCGCCCGGGCGTGTCAATAATATCACTCTG
TACATCCACAAACAGACGATAACGGCTCTCTCTTTTATAGGTGTAAACCTTAAACTGCATAGCATACCTC
TTTTTGACATACTTCGGGTATACATATCAGTATATATTCTTATACCGCAAAAATCAGCGCGCAAATACGC
ATACTGTTATCTGGCTTTTAGTAAGCCCTCTAGAGGATCCCCGGGTACCGAGCTCGAATTCCGATCCCCA
ATTCCTGGCAGTTTATGGCGGGCGTCCTGCCCGCCACCCTCCGGGCCGTTGCTTCGCAACGTTCAAATCC
GCTCCCGGCGGATTTGTCCTACTCAGGAGAGCGTTCACCGACAAACAACAGATAAAACGAAAGGCCCAGT
CTTTCGACTGAGCCTTTCGTTTTATTTGATGCCTGGGGAATTAATTCCTGGCAGTTTATGGCGGGCGTCC
TGCCCGCCACCCTCCGGGCCGTTGCTTCGCAACGTTCAAATCCGCTCCCGGCGGATTTGTCCTACTCAGG
AGAGCGTTCACCGACAAACAACAGATAAAACGAAAGGCCCAGTCTTTCGACTGAGCCTTTCGTTTTATTT
GATGCCTGGGGAATTAATTCCTGGCAGTTTATGGCGGGCGTCCTGCCCGCCACCCTCCGGGCCGTTGCTT
CGCAACGTTCAAATCCGCTCCCGGCGGATTTGTCCTACTCAGGAGAGCGTTCACCGACAAACAACAGATA
AAACGAAAGGCCCAGTCTTTCGACTGAGCCTTTCGTTTTATTTGATGCCTGGGGAATTGGGAATTAATTC
TTGAAGACGAAAGGGCCTCGTGATACGCCTATTTTTATAGG
