>Addgene plasmid #45980 | pOSIP-CH (CamR, HK022) | addgene partial sequence | sequence record 66120 | pBR322ori-F 5'-GGGAAACGCCTGGTATCTTT-3'
CACCTCTGACTTGAGCGTCGATTTTTGTGATGCTCGTCAGGGGGGCGGAGCCTATGGAAAAACGCCAGCA
ACGCGGCCTTTTTACGGTTCCTGGCCTTTTGCTGGCCTTTTGCTCACATTACTAGTAGCGGCCGCTGCAG
GCATGCCTCGAGATGCATGGCGCCTAACCTAAACTGACAGGCATCAAATTAAGCAGAAGGCCATCCTGAC
GGATGGCCTTTTTGCGTTTCGAACAATTGAAAAAACCTCGCGCCTTACCTGTTGAGTAATAGTCAAAAGC
CTCCGGTCGGAGGCTTTTGACTTTCTGCTTACTGAATTTCGGTGGTGCCGTTAATTAACCGGTGGGCCCT
CATGATAATAATGGTTTCTTAGACGTCCGAAGTTCCTATTCTCTAGAAAGTATAGGAACTTCCCTAGGTC
AGCCAAACGTCTCTTCAGGCCACTGACTAGCGATAACTTTCCCCACAACGGAACAACTCTCATTGCATGG
GATCATTGGGTACTGTGGGTTTAGTGGTTGTAAAAACACCTGACCGCTATCCCTGATCAGTTTCTTGAAG
GTAAACTCATCACCCCCAAGTCTGGCTATGCAGAAATCACCTGGCTCAACAGCCTGCTCAGGGTCAACGA
GAATTAACATTCCGTCAGGAAAGCTTGGCTTGGAGCCTGTTGGTGCGGTCATGGAATTACCTTCAACCTC
AAGCCAGAATGCAGAATCACTGGCTTTTTTGGTTGTGCTTACCCATCTCTCCGCATCACCTTTGGTAAAG
GTTCTAAGCTTAGGTGAGAACATCCCTGCCTGAACATGAGAAAAAACAGGGTACTCATACTCACTTCTAA
GTGACGGCTGCATACTAACCGCTTCATACATCTCGTAGATTTCTCTGGCGATTGAAGGGCTAAATTCTTC
AACGCTAACTTTGAGAATTTTTGTAAGCAATGCGGCGTTATAAGCATTTAATG
